Addgene plasmid #54937: mApple-PCNA-19-NLS-4
Purpose: Localization: Nucleus, Excitation: 568, Emission: 592
Depositing lab: Michael Davidson. Depositing organization: Florida State University, Tallahassee.
Backbone
  Vector backbone: mApple
  Backbone size w/o insert (bp): 4750
  Vector type: Mammalian Expression
  Selectable markers: Neomycin (select with G418)
Growth in bacteria
  Bacterial resistance: Kanamycin, 50 μg/mL
  Growth temperature: 37°C
  Growth strain: DH5alpha
  Copy number: High Copy
Gene/Insert
  Gene/Insert name: PCNA-19 NLS (alt name: NM_002592.2)
  Species: H. sapiens (human)
  Entrez Gene: PCNA (a.k.a. ATLD2)
  Promoter: CMV
  Tag / fusion protein: mApple (N terminal on backbone)
  Cloning method: Unknown
  Sequencing primers: 5′ CMV-F; 3′ SV40pA-R
Terms and licenses: Academic/Nonprofit Terms; Industry Terms: Not Available to Industry
Depositor comments: . Excitation = 568; Emission = 592
How to cite: mApple-PCNA-19-NLS-4 was a gift from Michael Davidson (Addgene plasmid # 54937 ; http://n2t.net/addgene:54937 ; RRID:Addgene_54937)
