[The description below was written by a language model from this plasmid's Addgene catalogue record.]
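Description:
mApple-PCNA-19-NLS-4 is a mammalian expression plasmid that produces human PCNA (proliferating cell nuclear antigen) fused to the red-orange fluorescent protein mApple, intended as a nuclear localization marker for fluorescence imaging. It is built on an mApple backbone of about 4.75 kb without the insert. The plasmid is maintained at high copy number in E. coli under kanamycin selection, and it carries a neomycin resistance marker so that transfected mammalian cells can be selected with G418. The record does not list the replication origins or the promoters driving the resistance marker, and no feature table is provided.

Expression of the fusion is driven by the CMV promoter, a strong constitutive promoter in most mammalian cell types. The use of an SV40pA reverse sequencing primer indicates that an SV40 polyadenylation signal lies downstream of the open reading frame. mApple is contributed by the backbone and sits at the N terminus of the fusion, with the human PCNA coding sequence following it. The construct name suggests a 19-residue linker and the inclusion of a nuclear localization signal, but the record does not spell out the arrangement or sequence of these elements, and the cloning method is listed as unknown.

PCNA is the sliding clamp of the DNA replication machinery, and fluorescent PCNA fusions are widely used to label the nucleus and to visualise replication foci in live cells. The record itself states only nuclear localization as the purpose, with mApple excitation at 568 nm and emission at 592 nm, which makes the construct suitable for red-channel imaging alongside green or cyan probes.
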