>Addgene plasmid #54937 | mApple-PCNA-19-NLS-4 | depositor partial sequence | sequence record 85325 | insert sequence
ACGTCAGATCCGCTAGCCACCATGGCTTCGTGGGGCTCCCCGAAGAAGAAGCGCAAAGTACTGGTACCGG
TCGCCACCATGGTGAGCAAGGGCGAGGAGAATAACATGGCCATCATCAAGGAGTTCATGCGCTTCAAGGT
GCACATGGAGGGCTCCGTGAACGGCCACGAGTTCGAGATCGAGGGCGAGGGCGAGGGCCGCCCCTACGAG
GCCTTTCAGACCGCTAAGCTGAAGGTGACCAAGGGTGGCCCCCTGCCCTTCGCCTGGGACATCCTGTCCC
CTCAGTTCATGTACGGCTCCAAGGTCTACATTAAGCACCCAGCCGACATCCCCGACTACTTCAAGCTGTC
CTTCCCCGAGGGCTTCAGGTGGGAGCGCGTGATGAACTTCGAGGACGGCGGCATTATTCACGTTAACCAG
GACTCCTCCCTGCAGGACGGCGTGTTCATCTACAAGGTGAAGCTGCGCGGCACCAACTTCCCCTCCGACG
GCCCCGTAATGCAGAAGAAGACCATGGGCTGGGAGGCCTCCGAGGAGCGGATGTACCCCGAGGACGGCGC
CCTGAAGAGCGAGATCAAGAAGAGGCTGAAGCTGAAGGACGGCGGCCACTACGCCGCCGAGGTCAAGACC
ACCTACAAGGCCAAGAAGCCCGTGCAGCTGCCCGGCGCCTACATCGTCGACATCAAGTTGGACATCGTGT
CCCACAACGAGGACTACACCATCGTGGAACAGTACGAACGCGCCGAGGGCCGCCACTCCACCGGCGGCAT
GGACGAGCTGTACAAGTCCGGAGAAGGGCAAGGGCAAGGGCAAGGGCCGGGCCGCGGCTACGCGTATCGA
TCCATGTTCGAGGCGCGCCTGGTCCAGGGCTCCATCCTCAAGAAGGTGTTGGAGGCACTCAAGGACCTCA
TCAACGAGGCCTGCTGGGATATTAGCTCCAGCGGTGTAAACCTGCAGAGCATGGACTCGTCCCACGTCTC
TTTGGTGCAGCTCACCCTGCGGTCTGAGGGCTTCGACACCTACCGCTGCGACCGCAACCTGGCCATGGGC
GTGAACCTCACCAGTATGTCCAAAATACTAAAATGCGCCGGCAATGAAGATATCATTACACTAAGGGCCG
AAGATAACGCGGATACCTTGGCGCTAGTATTTGAAGCACCAAACCAGGAGAAAGTTTCAGACTATGAAAT
GAAGTTGATGGATTTAGATGTTGAACAACTTGGAATTCCAGAACAGGAGTACAGCTGTGTAGTAAAGATG
CCTTCTGGTGAATTTGCACGTATATGCCGAGATCTCAGCCATATTGGAGATGCTGTTGTAATTTCCTGTG
CAAAAGACGGAGTGAAATTTTCTGCAAGTGGAGAACTTGGAAATGGAAACATTAAATTGTCACAGACAAG
TAATGTCGATAAAGAGGAGGAAGCTGTTACCATAGAGATGAATGAACCAGTTCAACTAACTTTTGCACTG
AGGTACCTGAACTTCTTTACAAAAGCCACTCCACTCTCTTCAACGGTGACACTCAGTATGTCTGCAGATG
TACCCCTTGTTGTAGAGTATAAAATTGCGGATATGGGACACTTAAAATACTACTTGGCTCCCAAGATCGA
GGATGAAGAAGGATCTTAGGGATCCACCGGATCTAGATAACTGATCATAATCAGCCATACCACATTT
