>Addgene plasmid #54937 | mApple-PCNA-19-NLS-4 | addgene partial sequence | sequence record 141696 | CMV-F 5'-CGCAAATGGGCGGTAGGCGTG-3'
CCGTCAGATCCGCTAGCCACCATGGCTTCGTGGGGCTCCCCGAAGAAGAAGCGCAAAGTACTGGTACCGG
TCGCCACCATGGTGAGCAAGGGCGAGGAGAATAACATGGCCATCATCAAGGAGTTCATGCGCTTCAAGGT
GCACATGGAGGGCTCCGTGAACGGCCACGAGTTCGAGATCGAGGGCGAGGGCGAGGGCCGCCCCTACGAG
GCCTTTCAGACCGCTAAGCTGAAGGTGACCAAGGGTGGCCCCCTGCCCTTCGCCTGGGACATCCTGTCCC
CTCAGTTCATGTACGGCTCCAAGGTCTACATTAAGCACCCAGCCGACATCCCCGACTACTTCAAGCTGTC
CTTCCCCGAGGGCTTCAGGTGGGAGCGCGTGATGAACTTCGAGGACGGCGGCATTATTCACGTTAACCAG
GACTCCTCCCTGCAGGACGGCGTGTTCATCTACAAGGTGAAGCTGCGCGGCACCAACTTCCCCTCCGACG
GCCCCGTAATGCAGAAGAAGACCATGGGCTGGGAGGCCTCCGAGGAGCGGATGTACCCCGAGGACGGCGC
CCTGAAGAGCGAGATCAAGAAGAGGCTGAAGCTGAAGGACGGCGGCCACTACGCCGCCGAGGTCAAGACC
ACCTACAAGGCCAAGAAGCCCGTGCAGCTGCCCGGCGCCTACATCGTCGACATCAAGTTGGACATCGTGT
CCCACAACGAGGACTACACCATCGTGGAACAGTACGAACGCGCCGAGGGCCGCCACTCCACCGGCGGCAT
GGACGAGCTGTACAAGTCCGGAGAAGGGCAAGGGCAAGGGCAAGGGCCGGGCCGCGGCT
