>Addgene plasmid #54937 | mApple-PCNA-19-NLS-4 | addgene partial sequence | sequence record 141697 | SV40pA-R 5'-GAAATTTGTGATGCTATTGC-3'
AACAACAATTGCATTCATTTTATGTTTCAGGTTCAGGGGGAGGTGTGGGAGGTTTTTTAAAGCAAGTAAA
ACCTCTACAAATGTGGTATGGCTGATTATGATCAGTTATCTAGATCCGGTGGATCCCTAAGATCCTTCTT
CATCCTCGATCTTGGGAGCCAAGTAGTATTTTAAGTGTCCCATATCCGCAATTTTATACTCTACAACAAG
GGGTACATCTGCAGACATACTGAGTGTCACCGTTGAAGAGAGTGGAGTGGCTTTTGTAAAGAAGTTCAGG
TACCTCAGTGCAAAAGTTAGTTGAACTGGTTCATTCATCTCTATGGTAACAGCTTCCTCCTCTTTATCGA
CATTACTTGTCTGTGACAATTTAATGTTTCCATTTCCAAGTTCTCCACTTGCAGAAAATTTCACTCCGTC
TTTTGCACAGGAAATTACAACAGCATCTCCAATATGGCTGAGATCTCGGCATATACGTGCAAATTCACCA
GAAGGCATCTTTACTACACAGCTGTACTCCTGTTCTGGAATTCCAAGTTGTTCAACATCTAAATCCATCA
ACTTCATTTCATAGTCTGAAACTTTCTCCTGGTTTGGTGCTTCAAATACTAGCGCCAAGGTATCCGCGTT
ATCTTCGGCCCTTAGTGTAATGATATCTTCATTGCCGGCGCATTTTAGTATTTTGGACATACTGGTGAGG
TTCACGCCCATGGCCAGGTTGCGGTCGCAGCGGTAGGTGTCGAAGCCCTCAGACCGCAGGGTGAGCTGCA
CCAAAGAGACGTGGGACGAGTCCATGCTCTGCAGGTTTACACCGCTGGAGCTAATATCC
